>Addgene plasmid #87466 | HD-9 | addgene full sequence | sequence record 174653 | Addgene NGS Result
CTAAATTGTAAGCGTTAATATTTTGTTAAAATTCGCGTTAAATTTTTGTTAAATCAGCTCATTTTTTAAC
CAATAGGCCGAAATCGGCAAAATCCCTTATAAATCAAAAGAATAGACCGAGATAGGGTTGAGTGGCCGCT
ACAGGGCGCTCCCATTCGCCATTCAGGCTGCGCAACTGTTGGGAAGGGCGTTTCGGTGCGGGCCTCTTCG
CTATTACGCCAGCTGGCGAAAGGGGGATGTGCTGCAAGGCGATTAAGTTGGGTAACGCCAGGGTTTTCCC
AGTCACGACGTTGTAAAACGACGGCCAGTGAGCGCGACGTAATACGACTCACTATAGGGCGAATTGGCGG
AAGGCCGTCAAGGCCACGTGTCTTGTCCAGAGCTCGTATCCTGCAGCCATTGTGCTGGCGCGGATTCTTT
ATCACTGATAAGTTGGTGGACATATTATGAGTCGTTTATCAGTGATAAAGTGTCAAGCATGACAAAGTTG
CAGCCGAATACAGTGGAGTCATCCGTGCCGCCCTAGACCTGTTGAACGAGGTCGGCGTAGACGGTCTGAC
GAGAGTCCACGCAAACTGGCGGAACGGTTGGGGGTTCAGCAGCCGGCGCTTTAGAGTCCTGGCGTTCTAT
GCCAGGATCACGGGCTTACCCCGGACCAAGTAGTAGCAATCGCGTCGCACGACGGGGGAAAGCAAGCCCT
GGAAACCGTGCAAAGGTTGTTGCCGGTTTTATGTCAAGACCACGGTTTAACCCCCGAACAGGTAGTGCTG
CAGGATACGGTACCTGGAGCACAAGACTGGCCTCATGGGCCTTCCGCTCACTGCCCGCTTTCCAGTCGGG
AAACCTGTCGTGCCAGCTGCATTAACATGGTCATAGCTGTTTCCTTGCGTATTGGGCGCTCTCCGCTTCC
TCGCTCACTGACTCGCTGCGCTCGGTCGTTCGGGTAAAGCCTGGGGTGCCTAATGAGCAAAAGGCCAGCA
AAAGGCCAGGAACCGTAAAAAGGCCGCGTTGCTGGCGTTTTTCCATAGGCTCCGCCCCCCTGACGAGCAT
CACAAAAATCGACGCTCAAGTCAGAGGTGGCGAAACCCGACAGGACTATAAAGATACCAGGCGTTTCCCC
CTGGAAGCTCCCTCGTGCGCTCTCCTGTTCCGACCCTGCCGCTTACCGGATACCTGTCCGCCTTTCTCCC
TTCGGGAAGCGTGGCGCTTTCTCATAGCTCACGCTGTAGGTATCTCAGTTCGGTGTAGGTCGTTCGCTCC
AAGCTGGGCTGTGTGCACGAACCCCCCGTTCAGCCCGACCGCTGCGCCTTATCCGGTAACTATCGTCTTG
AGTCCAACCCGGTAAGACACGACTTATCGCCACTGGCAGCAGCCACTGGTAACAGGATTAGCAGAGCGAG
GTATGTAGGCGGTGCTACAGAGTTCTTGAAGTGGTGGCCTAACTACGGCTACACTAGAAGAACAGTATTT
GGTATCTGCGCTCTGCTGAAGCCAGTTACCTTCGGAAAAAGAGTTGGTAGCTCTTGATCCGGCAAACAAA
CCACCGCTGGTAGCGGTGGTTTTTTTGTTTGCAAGCAGCAGATTACGCGCAGAAAAAAAGGATCTCAAGA
AGATCCTTTGATCTTTTCTACGGGGTCTGACGCTCAGTGGAACGAAAACTCACGTTAAGGGATTTTGGTC
ATGAGATTATCAAAAAGGATCTTCACCTAGATCCTTTTAAATTAAAAATGAAGTTTTAAATCAATCTAAA
GTATATATGAGTAAACTTGGTCTGACAGTTACCAATGCTTAATCAGTGAGGCACCTATCTCAGCGATCTG
TCTATTTCGTTCATCCATAGTTGCCTGACTCCCCGTCGTGTAGATAACTACGATACGGGAGGGCTTACCA
TCTGGCCCCAGTGCTGCAATGATACCGCGAGAACCACGCTCACCGGCTCCAGATTTATCAGCAATAAACC
AGCCAGCCGGAAGGGCCGAGCGCAGAAGTGGTCCTGCAACTTTATCCGCCTCCATCCAGTCTATTAATTG
TTGCCGGGAAGCTAGAGTAAGTAGTTCGCCAGTTAATAGTTTGCGCAACGTTGTTGCCATTGCTACAGGC
ATCGTGGTGTCACGCTCGTCGTTTGGTATGGCTTCATTCAGCTCCGGTTCCCAACGATCAAGGCGAGTTA
CATGATCCCCCATGTTGTGCAAAAAAGCGGTTAGCTCCTTCGGTCCTCCGATCGTTGTCAGAAGTAAGTT
GGCCGCAGTGTTATCACTCATGGTTATGGCAGCACTGCATAATTCTCTTACTGTCATGCCATCCGTAAGA
TGCTTTTCTGTGACTGGTGAGTACTCAACCAAGTCATTCTGAGAATAGTGTATGCGGCGACCGAGTTGCT
CTTGCCCGGCGTCAATACGGGATAATACCGCGCCACATAGCAGAACTTTAAAAGTGCTCATCATTGGAAA
ACGTTCTTCGGGGCGAAAACTCTCAAGGATCTTACCGCTGTTGAGATCCAGTTCGATGTAACCCACTCGT
GCACCCAACTGATCTTCAGCATCTTTTACTTTCACCAGCGTTTCTGGGTGAGCAAAAACAGGAAGGCAAA
ATGCCGCAAAAAAGGGAATAAGGGCGACACGGAAATGTTGAATACTCATACTCTTCCTTTTTCAATATTA
TTGAAGCATTTATCAGGGTTATTGTCTCATGAGCGGATACATATTTGAATGTATTTAGAAAAATAAACAA
ATAGGGGTTCCGCGCACATTTCCCCGAAAAGTGCCAC
Features (pLannotate 1.2.2; 8 found; start..end, strand, type, name):
      3..134     -  rep_origin     M13 ori (fragment): M13 bacteriophage origin of replication; arrow indicates direction of (+) strand synthesis
    155..311     -  CDS            lacZα (fragment): LacZα fragment of β-galactosidase; lacZ fragment
    320..338     +  promoter       T7 promoter: promoter for bacteriophage T7 RNA polymerase
    818..865     -  CDS            lacI (fragment): lac repressor; lacI; The lac repressor binds to the lac operator to inhibit transcription in E. coli. This inhibition can be relieved by adding lactose or isopropyl-β-D-thiogalactopyranoside (IPTG).
    902..942     -  rep_origin     RSF ori (fragment): Plasmids containing the RSF 1030 origin of replication can be propagated in E. coli cells that contain additional plasmids with compatible origins.
   1020..1608    -  rep_origin     ori: high-copy-number ColE1/pMB1/pBR322/pUC origin of replication
   1779..2639    -  CDS            AmpR: β-lactamase; bla; confers resistance to ampicillin, carbenicillin, and related antibiotics
   2640..2744    -  promoter       AmpR promoter: bla
