[The description below was written by a language model from this plasmid's Addgene catalogue record and pLannotate feature annotations shown in this document.]
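Description:
HD-9 is a small (about 2.8 kb) bacterial storage plasmid built on the pMA-T gene-synthesis backbone. It carries a synthetic DNA fragment that forms part of a TAL effector DNA-binding-domain library. It is maintained in E. coli through a high-copy ColE1/pUC-type origin of replication and selected with ampicillin, using a β-lactamase (AmpR) gene driven by its native bla promoter. The automated annotation also detects several short backbone remnants: partial M13 origin, lacZα, lacI and RSF origin matches, plus a T7 promoter. The fragmentary matches look like leftover vector sequence rather than functional elements, and the record assigns none of these features a role in the plasmid's use.

The insert itself is not annotated in the feature table. It presumably lies in the unannotated stretch downstream of the T7 promoter, roughly between that promoter and the lacI and origin fragments, though the record does not give its boundaries or composition. By TALE naming convention, "HD" refers to the repeat-variable diresidue that specifies cytosine recognition, and the number probably marks a repeat position in the assembled array, but the record does not state either point. The stated purpose is library amplification of fragment HD-9: the plasmid is a template from which this repeat module is amplified to produce building blocks. These are used in an isothermal-assembly method for constructing custom TAL effector DNA-binding domains. It has no mammalian expression elements and works only as a source of a part for TALE or TALEN construction in synthetic biology and genome-engineering work.
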