Addgene plasmid #87466: HD-9
Purpose: For library amplification of fragment HD-9
Depositing lab: Steve Pollard. Depositing organization: University of Edinburgh. Publication: STAR: a simple TAL effector assembly reaction using isothermal assembly. Gogolok S, Garcia-Diaz C, Pollard SM. Sci Rep. 2016 Sep 12;6:33209. doi: 10.1038/srep33209. PubMed 27615025.
Backbone
  Vector backbone: pMA-T
  Backbone manufacturer: Life Technologies
  Vector type: TALEN, Synthetic Biology ; TALE DBD library preparation
Growth in bacteria
  Bacterial resistance: Ampicillin, 100 μg/mL
  Growth temperature: 37°C
  Growth strain: DH5alpha
  Copy number: High Copy
Gene/Insert
  Gene/Insert name: HD-9
  Species: Synthetic
  Cloning method: Unknown
Terms and licenses: Academic/Nonprofit Terms; Industry Terms: Not Available to Industry
How to cite: HD-9 was a gift from Steve Pollard (Addgene plasmid # 87466 ; http://n2t.net/addgene:87466 ; RRID:Addgene_87466)
