>Addgene plasmid #87466 | HD-9 | depositor partial sequence | sequence record 170582 | HD-9 RVD flanked by BciVI sites
GTATCCTGCAGCCATTGTGCTGGCGCGGATTCTTTATCACTGATAAGTTGGTGGACATATTATGAGTCGT
TTATCAGTGATAAAGTGTCAAGCATGACAAAGTTGCAGCCGAATACAGTGGAGTCATCCGTGCCGCCCTA
GACCTGTTGAACGAGGTCGGCGTAGACGGTCTGACGAGAGTCCACGCAAACTGGCGGAACGGTTGGGGGT
TCAGCAGCCGGCGCTTTAGAGTCCTGGCGTTCTATGCCAGGATCACGGGCTTACCCCGGACCAAGTAGTA
GCAATCGCGTCGCACGACGGGGGAAAGCAAGCCCTGGAAACCGTGCAAAGGTTGTTGCCGGTTTTATGTC
AAGACCACGGTTTAACCCCCGAACAGGTAGTGCTGCAGGATAC
